>Addgene plasmid #183115 | pLenti_EF1a_Flag_TP53_R248W+P278A | addgene full sequence | sequence record 369274 | Addgene NGS Result
GATCTGGCCAATCACAAGTTTGTACAAAAAAGCAGGCTAAATGGACTACAAGGACGACGATGACAAGGGT
GGCGGAGGGAGCGAGGAGCCGCAGTCAGATCCTAGCGTCGAGCCCCCTCTGAGTCAGGAAACATTTTCAG
ACCTATGGAAACTACTTCCTGAAAACAACGTTCTGTCCCCCTTGCCGTCCCAAGCAATGGATGATTTGAT
GCTGTCCCCGGACGATATAGAGCAGTGGTTCACTGAAGACCCAGGTCCAGATGAAGCTCCCAGAATGCCA
GAGGCTGCTCCCCGCGTGGCCCCTGCACCAGCAGCTCCTACACCGGCGGCCCCTGCACCAGCCCCCTCCT
GGCCCCTGTCATCTTCTGTCCCTTCCCAGAAAACCTACCAGGGCAGCTACGGTTTCCGTCTGGGCTTCTT
GCATTCTGGGACAGCCAAGTCTGTGACTTGCACGTACTCCCCTGCCCTCAACAAGATGTTTTGCCAACTG
GCCAAGACCTGCCCTGTGCAGCTGTGGGTTGATTCCACACCCCCGCCCGGCACCCGCGTCCGCGCCATGG
CCATCTACAAGCAGTCACAGCACATGACGGAGGTTGTGAGGCGCTGCCCCCACCATGAGCGCTGCTCAGA
TAGCGATGGTCTGGCCCCTCCTCAGCATCTTATCCGAGTGGAAGGAAATTTGCGTGTGGAGTATTTGGAT
GACAGAAACACTTTTCGACATAGTGTGGTGGTGCCCTATGAGCCGCCTGAGGTTGGCTCTGACTGTACCA
CCATCCACTACAACTACATGTGTAACAGCTCTTGTATGGGCGGAATGAACTGGAGGCCCATCCTCACCAT
CATCACACTGGAAGACTCCAGTGGTAATCTACTGGGACGGAACAGCTTTGAGGTGCGTGTTTGTGCCTGT
GCTGGGAGAGACCGGCGCACAGAGGAAGAGAATCTCCGCAAGAAAGGGGAGCCTCACCACGAGCTGCCCC
CAGGGAGCACTAAGCGAGCACTGCCCAACAACACCAGCTCCTCTCCCCAGCCAAAGAAGAAACCACTGGA
TGGAGAATATTTCACCCTTCAGATCCGTGGGCGTGAGCGCTTCGAGATGTTCCGAGAGCTGAATGAGGCC
TTGGAACTCAAGGATGCCCAGGCTGGGAAGGAGCCAGGGGGGAGCAGGGCTCACTCCAGCCACCTGAAGT
CCAAAAAGGGTCAGTCTACCTCCCGCCATAAAAAACTCATGTTCAAGACAGAAGGGCCTGACTCAGACTG
AAACCCAGCTTTCTTGTACAAAGTGGTGGGAGGAGGTGGATCTGGCGACTACAAGGACGACGATGACAAG
TGACTCGAGGTTAACGAATTCTACCGGGTAGGGGAGGCGCTTTTCCCAAGGCAGTCTGGAGCATGCGCTT
TAGCAGCCCCGCTGGGCACTTGGCGCTACACAAGTGGCCTCTGGCCTCGCACACATTCCACATCCACCGG
TAGGCGCCAACCGGCTCCGTTCTTTGGTGGCCCCTTCGCGCCACCTTCTACTCCTCCCCTAGTCAGGAAG
TTCCCCCCCGCCCCGCAGCTCGCGTCGTGCAGGACGTGACAAATGGAAGTAGCACGTCTCACTAGTCTCG
TGCAGATGGACAGCACCGCTGAGCAATGGAAGCGGGTAGGCCTTTGGGGCAGCGGCCAATAGCAGCTTTG
CTCCTTCGCTTTCTGGGCTCAGAGGCTGGGAAGGGGTGGGTCCGGGGGCGGGCTCAGGGGCGGGCTCAGG
GGCGGGGCGGGCGCCCGAAGGTCCTCCGGAGGCCCGGCATTCTGCACGCTTCAAAAGCGCACGTCTGCCG
CGCTGTTCTCCTCTTCCTCATCTCCGGGCCTTTCGACCTGCATCCCGCCACCATGAAAAAGCCTGAACTC
ACCGCGACGTCTGTCGAGAAGTTTCTGATCGAAAAGTTCGACAGCGTCTCCGACCTGATGCAGCTCTCGG
AGGGCGAAGAATCTCGTGCTTTCAGCTTCGATGTAGGAGGGCGTGGATATGTCCTGCGGGTAAATAGCTG
CGCCGATGGTTTCTACAAAGATCGTTATGTTTATCGGCACTTTGCATCGGCCGCGCTCCCGATTCCGGAA
GTGCTTGACATTGGGGAATTCAGCGAGAGCCTGACCTATTGCATCTCCCGCCGTGCACAGGGTGTCACGT
TGCAAGACCTGCCTGAAACCGAACTGCCCGCTGTTCTGCAGCCGGTCGCGGAGGCCATGGATGCGATCGC
TGCGGCCGATCTTAGCCAGACGAGCGGGTTCGGCCCATTCGGACCGCAAGGAATCGGTCAATACACTACA
TGGCGTGATTTCATATGCGCGATTGCTGATCCCCATGTGTATCACTGGCAAACTGTGATGGACGACACCG
TCAGTGCGTCCGTCGCGCAGGCTCTCGATGAGCTGATGCTTTGGGCCGAGGACTGCCCCGAAGTCCGGCA
CCTCGTGCACGCGGATTTCGGCTCCAACAATGTCCTGACGGACAATGGCCGCATAACAGCGGTCATTGAC
TGGAGCGAGGCGATGTTCGGGGATTCCCAATACGAGGTCGCCAACATCTTCTTCTGGAGGCCGTGGTTGG
CTTGTATGGAGCAGCAGACGCGCTACTTCGAGCGGAGGCATCCGGAGCTTGCAGGATCGCCGCGGCTCCG
GGCGTATATGCTCCGCATTGGTCTTGACCAACTCTATCAGAGCTTGGTTGACGGCAATTTCGATGATGCA
GCTTGGGCGCAGGGTCGATGCGACGCAATCGTCCGATCCGGAGCCGGGACTGTCGGGCGTACACAAATCG
CCCGCAGAAGCGCGGCCGTCTGGACCGATGGCTGTGTAGAAGTACTCGCCGATAGTGGAAACCGACGCCC
CAGCACTCGTCCGAGGGCAAAGGAATAGTGTACAAGTAGGAATTCGTCGAGGGACCTAATAACTTCGTAT
AGCATACATTATACGAAGTTATACATGTTTAAGGGTTCCGGTTCCACTAGGTACAATTCGATATCAAGCT
TATCGATAATCAACCTCTGGATTACAAAATTTGTGAAAGATTGACTGGTATTCTTAACTATGTTGCTCCT
TTTACGCTATGTGGATACGCTGCTTTAATGCCTTTGTATCATGCTATTGCTTCCCGTATGGCTTTCATTT
TCTCCTCCTTGTATAAATCCTGGTTGCTGTCTCTTTATGAGGAGTTGTGGCCCGTTGTCAGGCAACGTGG
CGTGGTGTGCACTGTGTTTGCTGACGCAACCCCCACTGGTTGGGGCATTGCCACCACCTGTCAGCTCCTT
TCCGGGACTTTCGCTTTCCCCCTCCCTATTGCCACGGCGGAACTCATCGCCGCCTGCCTTGCCCGCTGCT
GGACAGGGGCTCGGCTGTTGGGCACTGACAATTCCGTGGTGTTGTCGGGGAAATCATCGTCCTTTCCTTG
GCTGCTCGCCTGTGTTGCCACCTGGATTCTGCGCGGGACGTCCTTCTGCTACGTCCCTTCGGCCCTCAAT
CCAGCGGACCTTCCTTCCCGCGGCCTGCTGCCGGCTCTGCGGCCTCTTCCGCGTCTTCGCCTTCGCCCTC
AGACGAGTCGGATCTCCCTTTGGGCCGCCTCCCCGCATCGATACCGTCGACCTCGATCGAGACCTAGAAA
AACATGGAGCAATCACAAGTAGCAATACAGCAGCTACCAATGCTGATTGTGCCTGGCTAGAAGCACAAGA
GGAGGAGGAGGTGGGTTTTCCAGTCACACCTCAGGTACCTTTAAGACCAATGACTTACAAGGCAGCTGTA
GATCTTAGCCACTTTTTAAAAGAAAAGGGGGGACTGGAAGGGCTAATTCACTCCCAACGAAGACAAGATC
TGCTTTTTGCTTGTACTGGGTCTCTCTGGTTAGACCAGATCTGAGCCTGGGAGCTCTCTGGCTAACTAGG
GAACCCACTGCTTAAGCCTCAATAAAGCTTGCCTTGAGTGCTTCAAGTAGTGTGTGCCCGTCTGTTGTGT
GACTCTGGTAACTAGAGATCCCTCAGACCCTTTTAGTCAGTGTGGAAAATCTCTAGCAGTAGTAGTTCAT
GTCATCTTATTATTCAGTATTTATAACTTGCAAAGAAATGAATATCAGAGAGTGAGAGGAACTTGTTTAT
TGCAGCTTATAATGGTTACAAATAAAGCAATAGCATCACAAATTTCACAAATAAAGCATTTTTTTCACTG
CATTCTAGTTGTGGTTTGTCCAAACTCATCAATGTATCTTATCATGTCTGGCTCTAGCTATCCCGCCCCT
AACTCCGCCCATCCCGCCCCTAACTCCGCCCAGTTCCGCCCATTCTCCGCCCCATGGCTGACTAATTTTT
TTTATTTATGCAGAGGCCGAGGCCGCCTCGGCCTCTGAGCTATTCCAGAAGTAGTGAGGAGGCTTTTTTG
GAGGCCTAGGGACGTACCCAATTCGCCCTATAGTGAGTCGTATTAGCATGTGAGCAAAAGGCCAGCATAA
ATCAAAAGAATAGACCGAGATAGGGT
[37 nt withheld, positions 4507-4543]
AAAGAACGTGGACTCCAACGTCAAAGG
[49 nt withheld, positions 4571-4619]
T
[91 nt withheld, positions 4621-4711]
G
[124 nt withheld, positions 4713-4836]
CAGGTGGCACTTTTCGGGGAAATGTGCGCGGAACCCCTATTTGTTTATTTTTCTAAATACATTCAAATAT
GTATCCGCTCATGAGACAATAACCCTGATAAATGCTTCAATAATATTGAAAAAGGAAGAGTCCTGAGGCG
GAAAGAACCAGCTGTGGAATGTGTGTCAGTTAGGGTGTGGAAAGTCCCCAGGCTCCCCAGCAGGCAGAAG
TATGCAAAGCATGCATCTCAATTAGTCAGCAACCAGGTGTGGAAAGTCCCCAGGCTCCCCAGCAGGCAGA
AGTATGCAAAGCATGCATCTCAATTAGTCAGCAACCATAGTCCCGCCCCTAACTCCGCCCATCCCGCCCC
TAACTCCGCCCAGTTCCGCCCATTCTCCGCCCCATGGCTGACTAATTTTTTTTATTTATGCAGAGGCCGA
GGCCGCCTCGGCCTCTGAGCTATTCCAGAAGTAGTGAGGAGGCTTTTTTGGAGGCCTAGGCTTTTGCAAA
GATCGATCAAGAGACAGGATGAGGATCGTTTCGCATGATTGAACAAGATGGATTGCACGCAGGTTCTCCG
GCCGCTTGGGTGGAGAGGCTATTCGGCTATGACTGGGCACAACAGACAATCGGCTGCTCTGATGCCGCCG
TGTTCCGGCTGTCAGCGCAGGGGCGCCCGGTTCTTTTTGTCAAGACCGACCTGTCCGGTGCCCTGAATGA
ACTGCAAGACGAGGCAGCGCGGCTATCGTGGCTGGCCACGACGGGCGTTCCTTGCGCAGCTGTGCTCGAC
GTTGTCACTGAAGCGGGAAGGGACTGGCTGCTATTGGGCGAAGTGCCGGGGCAGGATCTCCTGTCATCTC
ACCTTGCTCCTGCCGAGAAAGTATCCATCATGGCTGATGCAATGCGGCGGCTGCATACGCTTGATCCGGC
TACCTGCCCATTCGACCACCAAGCGAAACATCGCATCGAGCGAGCACGTACTCGGATGGAAGCCGGTCTT
GTCGATCAGGATGATCTGGACGAAGAGCATCAGGGGCTCGCGCCAGCCGAACTGTTCGCCAGGCTCAAGG
CGAGCATGCCCGACGGCGAGGATCTCGTCGTGACCCATGGCGATGCCTGCTTGCCGAATATCATGGTGGA
AAATGGCCGCTTTTCTGGATTCATCGACTGTGGCCGGCTGGGTGTGGCGGACCGCTATCAGGACATAGCG
TTGGCTACCCGTGATATTGCTGAAGAGCTTGGCGGCGAATGGGCTGACCGCTTCCTCGTGCTTTACGGTA
TCGCCGCTCCCGATTCGCAGCGCATCGCCTTCTATCGCCTTCTTGACGAGTTCTTCTGAGCGGGACTCTG
GGGTTCGAAATGACCGACCAAGCGACGCCCAACCTGCCATCACGAGATTTCGATTCCACCGCCGCCTTCT
ATGAAAGGTTGGGCTTCGGAATCGTTTTCCGGGACGCCGGCTGGATGATCCTCCAGCGCGGGGATCTCAT
GCTGGAGTTCTTCGCCCACCCTAGGGGGAGGCTAACTGAAACACGGAAGGAGACAATACCGGAAGGAACC
CGCGCTATGACGGCAATAAAAAGACAGAATAAAACGCACGGTGTTGGGTCGTTTGTTCATAAACGCGGGG
TTCGGTCCCAGGGCTGGCACTCTGTCGATACCCCACCGAGACCCCATTGGGGCCAATACGCCCGCGTTTC
TTCCTTTTCCCCACCCCACCCCCCAAGTTCGGGTGAAGGCCCAGGGCTCGCAGCCAACGTCGGGGCGGCA
GGCCCTGCCATAGCCTCAGGTTACTCATATATACTTTAGATTGATTTAAAACTTCATTTTTAATTTAAAA
GGATCTAGGTGAAGATCCTTTTTGATAATCTCATGACCAAAATCCCTTAACGTGAGTTTTCGTTCCACTG
AGCGTCAGACCCCGTAGAAAAGATCAAAGGATCTTCTTGAGATCCTTTTTTTCTGCGCGTAATCTGCTGC
TTGCAAACAAAAAAACCACCGCTACCAGCGGTGGTTTGTTTGCCGGATCAAGAGCTACCAACTCTTTTTC
CGAAGGTAACTGGCTTCAGCAGAGCGCAGATACCAAATACTGTTCTTCTAGTGTAGCCGTAGTTAGGCCA
CCACTTCAAGAACTCTGTAGCACCGCCTACATACCTCGCTCTGCTAATCCTGTTACCAGTGGCTGCTGCC
AGTGGCGATAAGTCGTGTCTTACCGGGTTGGACTCAAGACGATAGTTACCGGATAAGGCGCAGCGGTCGG
GCTGAACGGGGGGTTCGTGCACACAGCCCAGCTTGGAGCGAACGACCTACACCGAACTGAGATACCTACA
GCGTGAGCTATGAGAAAGCGCCACGCTTCCCGAAGGGAGAAAGGCGGACAGGTATCCGGTAAGCGGCAGG
GTCGGAACAGGAGAGCGCACGAGGGAGCTTCCAGGGGGAAACGCCTGGTATCTTTATAGTCCTGTCGGGT
TTCGCCACCTCTGACTTGAGCGTCGATTTTTGTGATGCTCGTCAGGGGGGCGGAGCCTATGGAAAAACGC
CAGCAACGCGGCCTTTTTACGGTTCCTGGCCTTTTGCTGGCCTTTTGCTCACATGTTCTTTCCTGCGTTA
TCCCCTGATTCTGTGGATAACCGTATTACCGCCATGCATTAGTTATTAATAGTAATCAATTACGGGGTCA
TTAGTTCATAGCCCATATATGGAGTTCCGCGTTACATAACTTACGGTAAATGGCCCGCCTGGCTGACCGC
CCAACGACCCCCGCCCATTGACGTCAATAATGACGTATGTTCCCATAGTAACGCCAATAGGGACTTTCCA
TTGACGTCAATGGGTGGAGTATTTACGGTAAACTGCCCACTTGGCAGTACATCAAGTGTATCATATGCCA
AGTACGCCCCCTATTGACGTCAATGACGGTAAATGGCCCGCCTGGCATTATGCCCAGTACATGACCTTAT
GGGACTTTCCTACTTGGCAGTACATCTACGTATTAGTCATCGCTATTACCATGGTGATGCGGTTTTGGCA
GTACATCAATGGGCGTGGATAGCGGTTTGACTCACGGGGATTTCCAAGTCTCCACCCCATTGACGTCAAT
GGGAGTTTGTTTTGGCACCAAAATCAACGGGACTTTCCAAAATGTCGTAACAACTCCGCCCCATTGACGC
AAATGGGCGGTAGGCGTGTACGGTGGGAGGTCTATATAAGCAGCGCGTTTTGCCTGTACTGGGTCTCTCT
GGTTAGACCAGATCTGAGCCTGGGAGCTCTCTGGCTAACTAGGGAACCCACTGCTTAAGCCTCAATAAAG
CTTGCCTTGAGTGCTTCAAGTAGTGTGTGCCCGTCTGTTGTGTGACTCTGGTAACTAGAGATCCCTCAGA
CCCTTTTAGTCAGTGTGGAAAATCTCTAGCAGTGGCGCCCGAACAGGGACTTGAAAGCGAAAGGGAAACC
AGAGGAGCTCTCTCGACGCAGGACTCGGCTTGCTGAAGCGCGCACGGCAAGAGGCGAGGGGCGGCGACTG
GTGAGTACGCCAAAAATTTTGACTAGCGGAGGCTAGAAGGAGAGAGATGGGTGCGAGAGCGTCAGTATTA
AGCGGGGGAGAATTAGATCGCGATGGGAAAAAATTCGGTTAAGGCCAGGGGGAAAGAAAAAATATAAATT
AAAACATATAGTATGGGCAAGCAGGGAGCTAGAACGATTCGCAGTTAATCCTGGCCTGTTAGAAACATCA
GAAGGCTGTAGACAAATACTGGGACAGCTACAACCATCCCTTCAGACAGGATCAGAAGAACTTAGATCAT
TATATAATACAGTAGCAACCCTCTATTGTGTGCATCAAAGGATAGAGATAAAAGACACCAAGGAAGCTTT
AGACAAGATAGAGGAAGAGCAAAACAAAAGTAAGACCACCGCACAGCAAGCGGCCGGCCGCTGATCTTCA
GACCTGGAGGAGGAGATATGAGGGACAATTGGAGAAGTGAATTATATAAATATAAAGTAGTAAAAATTGA
ACCATTAGGAGTAGCACCCACCAAGGCAAAGAGAAGAGTGGTGCAGAGAGAAAAAAGAGCAGTGGGAATA
GGAGCTTTGTTCCTTGGGTTCTTGGGAGCAGCAGGAAGCACTATGGGCGCAGCGTCAATGACGCTGACGG
TACAGGCCAGACAATTATTGTCTGGTATAGTGCAGCAGCAGAACAATTTGCTGAGGGCTATTGAGGCGCA
ACAGCATCTGTTGCAACTCACAGTCTGGGGCATCAAGCAGCTCCAGGCAAGAATCCTGGCTGTGGAAAGA
TACCTAAAGGATCAACAGCTCCTGGGGATTTGGGGTTGCTCTGGAAAACTCATTTGCACCACTGCTGTGC
CTTGGAATGCTAGTTGGAGTAATAAATCTCTGGAACAGATTTGGAATCACACGACCTGGATGGAGTGGGA
CAGAGAAATTAACAATTACACAAGCTTAATACACTCCTTAATTGAAGAATCGCAAAACCAGCAAGAAAAG
AATGAACAAGAATTATTGGAATTAGATAAATGGGCAAGTTTGTGGAATTGGTTTAACATAACAAATTGGC
TGTGGTATATAAAATTATTCATAATGATAGTAGGAGGCTTGGTAGGTTTAAGAATAGTTTTTGCTGTACT
TTCTATAGTGAATAGAGTTAGGCAGGGATATTCACCATTATCGTTTCAGACCCACCTCCCAACCCCGAGG
GGACCCGACAGGCCCGAAGGAATAGAAGAAGAAGGTGGAGAGAGAGACAGAGACAGATCCATTCGATTAG
TGAACGGATCGGCACTGCGTGCGCCAATTCTGCAGACAAATGGCAGTATTCATCCACAATTTTAAAAGAA
AAGGGGGGATTGGGGGGTACAGTGCAGGGGAAAGAATAGTAGACATAATAGCAACAGACATACAAACTAA
AGAATTACAAAAACAAATTACAAAAATTCAAAATTTTCGGGTTTATTACAGGGACAGCAGAGATCCAGTT
TGGTTAGTACCGGGCCCGCTCTAGCCCTAGATTTAAATGGCTCCGGTGCCCGTCAGTGGGCAGAGCGCAC
ATCGCCCACAGTCCCCGAGAAGTTGGGGGGAGGGGTCGGCAATTGAACCGGTGCCTAGAGAAGGTGGCGC
GGGGTAAACTGGGAAAGTGATGTCGTGTACTGGCTCCGCCTTTTTCCCGAGGGTGGGGGAGAACCGTATA
TAAGTGCAGTAGTCGCCGTGAACGTTCTTTTTCGCAACGGGTTTGCCGCCAGAACACAGGTAAGTGCCGT
GTGTGGTTCCCGCGGGCCTGGCCTCTTTACGGGTTATGGCCCTTGCGTGCCTTGAATTACTTCCACCTGG
CTGCAGTACGTGATTCTTGATCCCGAGCTTCGGGTTGGAAGTGGGTGGGAGAGTTCGAGGCCTTGCGCTT
AAGGAGCCCCTTCGCCTCGTGCTTGAGTTGAGGCCTGGCCTGGGCGCTGGGGCCGCCGCGTGCGAATCTG
GTGGCACCTTCGCGCCTGTCTCGCTGCTTTCGATAAGTCTCTAGCCATTTAAAATTTTTGATGACCTGCT
GCGACGCTTTTTTTCTGGCAAGATAGTCTTGTAAATGCGGGCCAAGATCTGCACACTGGTATTTCGGTTT
TTGGGGCCGCGGGCGGCGACGGGGCCCGTGCGTCCCAGCGCACATGTTCGGCGAGGCGGGGCCTGCGAGC
GCGGCCACCGAGAATCGGACGGGGGTAGTCTCAAGCTGGCCGGCCTGCTCTGGTGCCTGGCCTCGCGCCG
CCGTGTATCGCCCCGCCCTGGGCGGCAAGGCTGGCCCGGTCGGCACCAGTTGCGTGAGCGGAAAGATGGC
CGCTTCCCGGCCCTGCTGCAGGGAGCTCAAAATGGAGGACGCGGCGCTCGGGAGAGCGGGCGGGTGAGTC
ACCCACACAAAGGAAAAGGGCCTTTCCGTCCTCAGCCGTCGCTTCATGTGACTCCACGGAGTACCGGGCG
CCGTCCAGGCACCTCGATTAGTTCTCGAGCTTTTGGAGTACGTCGTCTTTAGGTTGGGGGGAGGGGTTTT
ATGCGATGGAGTTTCCCCACACTGAGTGGGTGGAGACTGAAGTTAGGCCAGCTTGGCACTTGATGTAATT
CTCCTTGGAATTTGCCCTTTTTGAGTTTGGATCTTGGTTCATTCTCAAGCCTCAGACAGTGGTTCAAAGT
TTTTTTCTTCCATTTCAGGTGTCGTGAGGAATTAGCTTGGTACTAATACGACTCACTATAGGGAGACCCA
AGCTGGCTAGCCGCGGAATCTAGACTGCCGGATCGAATTGTCGACGAATTCG
Features (pLannotate 1.2.2; 33 found; start..end, strand, type, name):
     14..38      +  protein_bind   attB1: mutant version of attB; recombination site for the Gateway® BP reaction BP Clonase™
     47..67      +  CDS            FLAG (fragment): FLAG® epitope tag, followed by an enterokinase cleavage site
     83..1261    +  CDS            p53: human tumor suppressor protein that is often mutated in cancers; Homo sapiens TP53; responds to cellular stresses to regulate the expression of target genes
   1263..1287    -  protein_bind   attB2: mutant version of attB; recombination site for the Gateway® BP reaction BP Clonase™
   1310..1330    +  CDS            FLAG (fragment): FLAG® epitope tag, followed by an enterokinase cleavage site
   1356..1855    +  promoter       PGK promoter: mouse phosphoglycerate kinase 1 promoter
   1873..2898    +  CDS            HygR: aminoglycoside phosphotransferase from E. coli; aph(4)-Ia; confers resistance to hygromycin
   2929..2962    +  protein_bind   loxP: Cre-mediated recombination occurs in the 8-bp core sequence (GCATACAT). Cre recombinase
   2995..3018    +  misc_feature   MCS (fragment): pBluescript multiple cloning site
   3018..3606    +  misc_feature   WPRE: woodchuck hepatitis virus posttranscriptional regulatory element
   3607..3626    +  misc_feature   MCS (fragment): pBluescript multiple cloning site
   3628..3813    +  CDS            nef (fragment): NEF_HV1Z2 - Experimental evidence at protein level: Swiss-Prot protein existence level 1. Extracellular Nef protein targets CD4(+) T-lymphocytes for apoptosis by interacting with CXCR4 surface receptors. From Human immunodeficiency virus type 1 group M subtype D (isolate Z2/CDC-Z34) (HIV-1).
   3815..4048    +  LTR            3' LTR (ΔU3): self-inactivating 3' long terminal repeat (LTR) from HIV-1
   4120..4241    +  polyA_signal   SV40 poly(A) signal: SV40 polyadenylation signal
   4281..4416    +  rep_origin     SV40 ori: SV40 origin of replication
   4437..4455    -  promoter       T7 promoter: promoter for bacteriophage T7 RNA polymerase
   4478..4836    -  rep_origin     f1 ori (sequence partly withheld): f1 bacteriophage origin of replication; arrow indicates direction of (+) strand synthesis
   4863..4967    +  promoter       AmpR promoter: bla
   4969..5326    +  promoter       SV40 promoter: SV40 enhancer and early promoter
   5361..6155    +  CDS            NeoR/KanR: aminoglycoside phosphotransferase from Tn5; aph(3')-II (or nptII); confers resistance to neomycin, kanamycin, and G418 (Geneticin®)
   6176..6328    +  CDS            ble (fragment): BLE_KLEPN - Experimental evidence at protein level: Swiss-Prot protein existence level 1. Binding protein with a strong affinity to the bleomycin family of antibiotics. Binds to CL990; an antimitotic-antibiotic compound. From Klebsiella pneumoniae.
   6387..6434    +  polyA_signal   HSV TK poly(A) signal: herpes simplex virus thymidine kinase polyadenylation signal (Cole and Stacy, 1985)
   6763..7351    +  rep_origin     ori: high-copy-number ColE1/pMB1/pBR322/pUC origin of replication
   7526..7829    +  enhancer       CMV enhancer: human cytomegalovirus immediate early enhancer
   7830..8029    +  promoter       CMV promoter: human cytomegalovirus (CMV) immediate early promoter
   8047..8227    +  LTR            5' LTR (truncated): truncated 5' long terminal repeat (LTR) from HIV-1
   8274..8399    +  misc_feature   HIV-1 Ψ: packaging signal of human immunodeficiency virus type 1
   8383..8721    +  CDS            HIV-1 gag (fragment): gag protein from human immunodeficiency virus 1; gag
   8896..9129    +  misc_feature   RRE: The Rev response element (RRE) of HIV-1 allows for Rev-dependent mRNA export from the nucleus to the cytoplasm.
   9506..9606    +  CDS            Rev (fragment): human immunodeficiency virus 1 (HIV-1) Rev protein; rev; enhances nuclear export of unspliced and incompletely spliced viral mRNAs
   9656..9773    +  misc_feature   cPPT/CTS: central polypurine tract and central termination sequence of HIV-1
   9845..11023   +  promoter       EF-1α promoter: strong constitutive promoter for human elongation factor EF-1α
  11040..11058   +  promoter       T7 promoter: promoter for bacteriophage T7 RNA polymerase
