[The description below was written by a language model from this plasmid's Addgene catalogue record and pLannotate feature annotations shown in this document.]
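Description:
pLenti_EF1a_Flag_TP53_R248W+P278A is a third-generation-style, self-inactivating HIV-1 lentiviral expression plasmid built on the pLenti-EF1α-Gate-PGK-hygromycin Gateway destination backbone. It is maintained in E. coli through a high-copy ColE1/pUC origin and selected with kanamycin via a Tn5 NeoR/KanR gene, which is preceded by both a bacterial (AmpR) promoter and the SV40 early promoter. An f1 origin and an SV40 origin are also annotated. Viral genomic RNA is driven by a CMV enhancer/promoter fused to a truncated 5' LTR, followed by the Ψ packaging signal, a partial gag sequence, the RRE for Rev-dependent export and the cPPT/CTS. The transfer unit ends in a ΔU3 3' LTR, so the integrated provirus lacks LTR promoter activity.

The payload is human TP53 (1,179 bp coding sequence) placed between attB1 and attB2 sites left by Gateway recombination, downstream of the constitutive EF-1α promoter. A FLAG fragment lies just upstream of the p53 reading frame, consistent with an N-terminal tag. A second FLAG fragment is annotated beyond attB2, and the record does not say whether it is translated. The insert carries two mutations, R248W and P278A, and the depositor notes that it also contains the common germline P72R polymorphism. A mouse PGK promoter then drives a hygromycin resistance gene for selecting transduced mammalian cells, followed by a single loxP site and a WPRE that enhances transcript expression. The plasmid is intended for stable expression of FLAG-tagged double-mutant p53 in mammalian cells. Although it is catalogued under CRISPR, no Cas or guide RNA elements are annotated. The sequenced record (11,118 nt) is slightly shorter than the catalogued total size.
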