Addgene plasmid #183115: pLenti_EF1a_Flag_TP53_R248W+P278A
Purpose: Expresses flag-tagged p53 with both R248W and P278A mutations in mammalian cells
Depositing lab: William Kaelin. Depositing organization: Dana-Farber Cancer Institute. Publication: Sensitivity of VHL mutant kidney cancers to HIF2 inhibitors does not require an intact p53 pathway. Stransky LA, Vigeant SM, Huang B, West D, Denize T, Walton E, Signoretti S, Kaelin WG Jr. Proc Natl Acad Sci U S A. 2022 Apr 5;119(14):e2120403119. doi: 10.1073/pnas.2120403119. Epub 2022 Mar 31. PubMed 35357972.
Backbone
  Vector backbone: pLenti-EF1α-Gate-PGK-hygromycin
  Backbone size w/o insert (bp): 10053
  Total vector size (bp): 11232
  Vector type: Mammalian Expression, Lentiviral, CRISPR
  Selectable markers: Hygromycin
Growth in bacteria
  Bacterial resistance: Kanamycin, 50 μg/mL
  Growth temperature: 30°C
  Growth strain: NEB Stable
  Copy number: Unknown
Gene/Insert
  Gene/Insert name: TP53
  Species: H. sapiens (human)
  Insert size (bp): 1179
  Mutation: changed proline 278 to alanine and arginine 248 to tryptophan, see depositor's comments below
  Entrez Gene: TP53 (a.k.a. BCC7, BMFS5, LFS1, P53, TRP53)
  Promoter: EF1a
  Tag / fusion protein: FLAG
  Cloning method: Gateway Cloning
  Sequencing primers: 5′ 3' EF1a-fwd: CTTCCATTTCAGGTGTCGTG; 3′ 3' PGK-rev: CTTTTGAAGCGTGCAGAATG
Terms and licenses: Academic/Nonprofit Terms; Industry Terms: Not Available to Industry
Depositor comments: Please note: plasmid contains the P72R mutation from a common germline SNP in TP53.
How to cite: pLenti_EF1a_Flag_TP53_R248W+P278A was a gift from William Kaelin (Addgene plasmid # 183115 ; http://n2t.net/addgene:183115 ; RRID:Addgene_183115)
